>Addgene plasmid #36351 | pSMP-SMYD2_3 | depositor partial sequence | sequence record 45508 | hairpin
TGCTGTTGACAGTGAGCGAACCGGTTAAGAGATTCTTATTTAGTGAAGCCACAGATGTAAATAAGAATCT
CTTAACCGGTCTGCCTACTGCCTCGGA
