>Addgene plasmid #36351 | pSMP-SMYD2_3 | addgene partial sequence | sequence record 46573 | pSMP-F (5' TACATCGTGACCTGGGAAG 3')
CGGGCAGCCCTTTGTCACCCTAAGCCTCCGCCTCCTCTTCCTCCATCCGCCCCGTCTCTCCCCCTTGAAC
CTCCTCGTTCGACCCCGCCTCGATCCTCCCTTTATCCAGCCCTCACTCCTTCTCTAGGCGCCGGAATTAG
ATCTCTCGACTAGGGATAACAGGGTAATTGTTTGAATGAGGCTTCAGTACTTTACAGAATCGTTGCCTGC
ACATCTTGGAAACACTTGCTGGGATTACTTCTTCAGGTTAACCCAACAGAAGGCTCGAGAAGGTATATTG
CTGTTGACAGTGAGCGAACCGGTTAAGAGATTCTTATTTAGTGAAGCCACAGATGTAAATAAGAATCTCT
TAACCGGTCTGCCTACTGCCTCGGAATTCAAGGGGCTACTTTAGGAGCAATTATCTTGTTTACTAAAACT
GAATACCTTGCTATCTCTTTGATACATTTTTACAAAGCTGAATTAAAATGGTATAAATTAAATCACTTTT
TTCAATTGGAAGACTAATGCGTTTAAACACGCGGCGACGCGTTCTACCGGGTAGGGGAGGCGCTTTTCCC
AAGGCAGTCTGGAGCATGCGCTTTAGCAGCCCCGCTGGGCACTTGGCGCTACACAAGTGGCCTCTGGCCT
CGCACACATTCCACATCCACCGGTAGGCGCCAACCGGCTCCGTTCTTTGGTGGCCCCTTCGCGCCACCTT
CTACTCCTCCCCTAGTCAGGAAGTTCCCCCCCGCCCCGCAGCTCGCGTCGTGCAGGACGTGACAAATGGA
AGTAGCACGTCTCACTAGTCTCGTGCAGATGGACAGCACCGCTGAGCAATGGAAGCGGGTAGGC
