[The description below was written by a language model from this plasmid's Addgene catalogue record.]
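Description:
pSMP-SMYD2_3 is a retroviral RNAi vector built on the pSMP backbone (about 6.7 kb without insert), designed for stable knockdown of human SMYD2 in mammalian cells. SMYD2, also known as KMT3C, HSKM-B or ZMYND14, is a SET and MYND domain-containing lysine methyltransferase. The insert is a short hairpin RNA directed against the SMYD2 transcript, cloned between XhoI and EcoRI sites that both remain intact. The "_3" suffix suggests it is one of several hairpins against the same gene, although the record does not say so explicitly. In bacteria the plasmid is maintained at high copy under ampicillin selection, and the record specifies a recombination-deficient strain, as is common for plasmids carrying retroviral long terminal repeats and hairpin inserts that are prone to rearrangement.

As a retroviral vector, the construct is intended to be packaged into viral particles that integrate the shRNA cassette into the genome of target cells. Transduced cells can then be enriched with puromycin, the mammalian selectable marker listed. The record includes no feature table and does not state the promoter driving the hairpin, whether the hairpin sits in a microRNA-type scaffold, or the details of the viral elements and replication origin, so these cannot be described here. The associated publication concerns chromatin-modifying enzymes as modulators of reprogramming. This indicates that the plasmid was used in loss-of-function experiments testing how depletion of individual chromatin regulators such as SMYD2 affects the reprogramming of somatic cells.
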