Addgene plasmid #36351: pSMP-SMYD2_3
Depositing lab: George Daley. Depositing organization: Boston Children's Hospital. Publication: Chromatin-modifying enzymes as modulators of reprogramming. Onder TT, Kara N, Cherry A, Sinha AU, Zhu N, Bernt KM, Cahan P, Marcarci BO, Unternaehrer J, Gupta PB, Lander ES, Armstrong SA, Daley GQ. Nature. 2012 Mar 4;483(7391):598-602. doi: 10.1038/nature10953. PubMed 22388813.
Backbone
  Vector backbone: pSMP
  Backbone manufacturer: Steve Elledge
  Backbone size w/o insert (bp): 6699
  Vector type: Mammalian Expression, Retroviral, RNAi
  Selectable markers: Puromycin
Growth in bacteria
  Bacterial resistance: Ampicillin, 100 μg/mL
  Growth temperature: 30°C
  Growth strain: Stbl3
  Copy number: High Copy
Gene/Insert
  Gene/Insert name: SMYD2
  gRNA/shRNA sequence: CCGGTTAAGAGATTCTTAT
  Species: H. sapiens (human)
  Entrez Gene: SMYD2 (a.k.a. HSKM-B, KMT3C, ZMYND14)
  Cloning method: Restriction Enzyme; 5′ cloning site XhoI (not destroyed); 3′ cloning site EcoRI (not destroyed)
  Sequencing primers: 5′ pSMP-F
Terms and licenses: Academic/Nonprofit Terms; Industry Terms: Not Available to Industry
How to cite: pSMP-SMYD2_3 was a gift from George Daley (Addgene plasmid # 36351 ; http://n2t.net/addgene:36351 ; RRID:Addgene_36351)
